>Addgene plasmid #77092 | PIK3R1 gRNA (BRDN0001148578) | addgene full sequence | sequence record 187100 | Addgene Assembled Sequence
CCCGGGTGCAAAGATGGATAAAGTTTTAAACAGAGAGGAATCTTTGCAGCTAATGGACCTTCTAGGTCTT
GAAAGGAGTGGGAATTGGCTCCGGTGCCCGTCAGTGGGCAGAGCGCACATCGCCCACAGTCCCCGAGAAG
TTGGGGGGAGGGGTCGGCAATTGATCCGGTGCCTAGAGAAGGTGGCGCGGGGTAAACTGGGAAAGTGATG
TCGTGTACTGGCTCCGCCTTTTTCCCGAGGGTGGGGGAGAACCGTATATAAGTGCAGTAGTCGCCGTGAA
CGTTCTTTTTCGCAACGGGTTTGCCGCCAGAACACAGGTAAGTGCCGTGTGTGGTTCCCGCGGGCCTGGC
CTCTTTACGGGTTATGGCCCTTGCGTGCCTTGAATTACTTCCACCTGGCTGCAGTACGTGATTCTTGATC
CCGAGCTTCGGGTTGGAAGTGGGTGGGAGAGTTCGAGGCCTTGCGCTTAAGGAGCCCCTTCGCCTCGTGC
TTGAGTTGAGGCCTGGCCTGGGCGCTGGGGCCGCCGCGTGCGAATCTGGTGGCACCTTCGCGCCTGTCTC
GCTGCTTTCGATAAGTCTCTAGCCATTTAAAATTTTTGATGACCTGCTGCGACGCTTTTTTTCTGGCAAG
ATAGTCTTGTAAATGCGGGCCAAGATCTGCACACTGGTATTTCGGTTTTTGGGGCCGCGGGCGGCGACGG
GGCCCGTGCGTCCCAGCGCACATGTTCGGCGAGGCGGGGCCTGCGAGCGCGGCCACCGAGAATCGGACGG
GGGTAGTCTCAAGCTGGCCGGCCTGCTCTGGTGCCTGGCCTCGCGCCGCCGTGTATCGCCCCGCCCTGGG
CGGCAAGGCTGGCCCGGTCGGCACCAGTTGCGTGAGCGGAAAGATGGCCGCTTCCCGGCCCTGCTGCAGG
GAGCTCAAAATGGAGGACGCGGCGCTCGGGAGAGCGGGCGGGTGAGTCACCCACACAAAGGAAAAGGGCC
TTTCCGTCCTCAGCCGTCGCTTCATGTGACTCCACGGAGTACCGGGCGCCGTCCAGGCACCTCGATTAGT
TCTCGAGCTTTTGGAGTACGTCGTCTTTAGGTTGGGGGGAGGGGTTTTATGCGATGGAGTTTCCCCACAC
TGAGTGGGTGGAGACTGAAGTTAGGCCAGCTTGGCACTTGATGTAATTCTCCTTGGAATTTGCCCTTTTT
GAGTTTGGATCTTGGTTCATTCTCAAGCCTCAGACAGTGGTTCAAAGTTTTTTTCTTCCATTTCAGGTGT
CGTGACGTACGGCCACCATGACCGAGTACAAGCCCACGGTGCGCCTCGCCACCCGCGACGACGTCCCCAG
GGCCGTACGCACCCTCGCCGCCGCGTTCGCCGACTACCCCGCCACGCGCCACACCGTCGATCCGGACCGC
CACATCGAGCGGGTCACCGAGCTGCAAGAACTCTTCCTCACGCGCGTCGGGCTCGACATCGGCAAGGTGT
GGGTCGCGGACGACGGCGCCGCCGTGGCGGTCTGGACCACGCCGGAGAGCGTCGAAGCGGGGGCGGTGTT
CGCCGAGATCGGCCCGCGCATGGCCGAGTTGAGCGGTTCCCGGCTGGCCGCGCAGCAACAGATGGAAGGC
CTCCTGGCGCCGCACCGGCCCAAGGAGCCCGCGTGGTTCCTGGCCACCGTCGGAGTCTCGCCCGACCACC
AGGGCAAGGGTCTGGGCAGCGCCGTCGTGCTCCCCGGAGTGGAGGCGGCCGAGCGCGCCGGGGTGCCCGC
CTTCCTGGAGACCTCCGCGCCCCGCAACCTCCCCTTCTACGAGCGGCTCGGCTTCACCGTCACCGCCGAC
GTCGAGGTGCCCGAAGGACCGCGCACCTGGTGCATGACCCGCAAGCCCGGTGCCTGAACGCGTTAAGTCG
ACAATCAACCTCTGGATTACAAAATTTGTGAAAGATTGACTGGTATTCTTAACTATGTTGCTCCTTTTAC
GCTATGTGGATACGCTGCTTTAATGCCTTTGTATCATGCTATTGCTTCCCGTATGGCTTTCATTTTCTCC
TCCTTGTATAAATCCTGGTTGCTGTCTCTTTATGAGGAGTTGTGGCCCGTTGTCAGGCAACGTGGCGTGG
TGTGCACTGTGTTTGCTGACGCAACCCCCACTGGTTGGGGCATTGCCACCACCTGTCAGCTCCTTTCCGG
GACTTTCGCTTTCCCCCTCCCTATTGCCACGGCGGAACTCATCGCCGCCTGCCTTGCCCGCTGCTGGACA
GGGGCTCGGCTGTTGGGCACTGACAATTCCGTGGTGTTGTCGGGGAAATCATCGTCCTTTCCTTGGCTGC
TCGCCTGTGTTGCCACCTGGATTCTGCGCGGGACGTCCTTCTGCTACGTCCCTTCGGCCCTCAATCCAGC
GGACCTTCCTTCCCGCGGCCTGCTGCCGGCTCTGCGGCCTCTTCCGCGTCTTCGCCTTCGCCCTCAGACG
AGTCGGATCTCCCTTTGGGCCGCCTCCCCGCGTCGACTTTAAGACCAATGACTTACAAGGCAGCTGTAGA
TCTTAGCCACTTTTTAAAAGAAAAGGGGGGACTGGAAGGGCTAATTCACTCCCAACGAAGACAAGATCTG
CTTTTTGCTTGTACTGGGTCTCTCTGGTTAGACCAGATCTGAGCCTGGGAGCTCTCTGGCTAACTAGGGA
ACCCACTGCTTAAGCCTCAATAAAGCTTGCCTTGAGTGCTTCAAGTAGTGTGTGCCCGTCTGTTGTGTGA
CTCTGGTAACTAGAGATCCCTCAGACCCTTTTAGTCAGTGTGGAAAATCTCTAGCAGTACGTATAGTAGT
TCATGTCATCTTATTATTCAGTATTTATAACTTGCAAAGAAATGAATATCAGAGAGTGAGAGGAACTTGT
TTATTGCAGCTTATAATGGTTACAAATAAAGCAATAGCATCACAAATTTCACAAATAAAGCATTTTTTTC
ACTGCATTCTAGTTGTGGTTTGTCCAAACTCATCAATGTATCTTATCATGTCTGGCTCTAGCTATCCCGC
CCCTAACTCCGCCCATCCCGCCCCTAACTCCGCCCAGTTCCGCCCATTCTCCGCCCCATGGCTGACTAAT
TTTTTTTATTTATGCAGAGGCCGAGGCCGCCTCGGCCTCTGAGCTATTCCAGAAGTAGTGAGGAGGCTTT
TTTGGAGGCCTAGGGACGTACCCAATTCGCCCTATAGTGAGTCGTATTACGCGCGCTCACTGGCCGTCGT
TTTACAACGTCGTGACTGGGAAAACCCTGGCGTTACCCAACTTAATCGCCTTGCAGCACATCCCCCTTTC
GCCAGCTGGCGTAATAGCGAAGAGGCCCGCACCGATCGCCCTTCCCAACAGTTGCGCAGCCTGAATGGCG
AATGGG
[124 nt withheld, positions 3367-3490]
C
[91 nt withheld, positions 3492-3582]
A
[49 nt withheld, positions 3584-3632]
CCTTTGACGTTGGAGTCCACGTTCTTT
[37 nt withheld, positions 3660-3696]
ACCCTATCTCGGTCTATTCTTTTGATTTATAAGGGATTTTGCCGATTTCGGCCTATTGGTTAAAAAATGA
GCTGATTTAACAAAAATTTAACGCGAATTTTAACAAAATATTAACGCTTACAATTTAGGTGGCACTTTTC
GGGGAAATGTGCGCGGAACCCCTATTTGTTTATTTTTCTAAATACATTCAAATATGTATCCGCTCATGAG
ACAATAACCCTGATAAATGCTTCAATAATATTGAAAAAGGAAGAGTATGAGTATTCAACATTTCCGTGTC
GCCCTTATTCCCTTTTTTGCGGCATTTTGCCTTCCTGTTTTTGCTCACCCAGAAACGCTGGTGAAAGTAA
AAGATGCTGAAGATCAGTTGGGTGCACGAGTGGGTTACATCGAACTGGATCTCAACAGCGGTAAGATCCT
TGAGAGTTTTCGCCCCGAAGAACGTTTTCCAATGATGAGCACTTTTAAAGTTCTGCTATGTGGCGCGGTA
TTATCCCGTATTGACGCCGGGCAAGAGCAACTCGGTCGCCGCATACACTATTCTCAGAATGACTTGGTTG
AGTACTCACCAGTCACAGAAAAGCATCTTACGGATGGCATGACAGTAAGAGAATTATGCAGTGCTGCCAT
AACCATGAGTGATAACACTGCGGCCAACTTACTTCTGACAACGATCGGAGGACCGAAGGAGCTAACCGCT
TTTTTGCACAACATGGGGGATCATGTAACTCGCCTTGATCGTTGGGAACCGGAGCTGAATGAAGCCATAC
CAAACGACGAGCGTGACACCACGATGCCTGTAGCAATGGCAACAACGTTGCGCAAACTATTAACTGGCGA
ACTACTTACTCTAGCTTCCCGGCAACAATTAATAGACTGGATGGAGGCGGATAAAGTTGCAGGACCACTT
CTGCGCTCGGCCCTTCCGGCTGGCTGGTTTATTGCTGATAAATCTGGAGCCGGTGAGCGTGGGTCTCGCG
GTATCATTGCAGCACTGGGGCCAGATGGTAAGCCCTCCCGTATCGTAGTTATCTACACGACGGGGAGTCA
GGCAACTATGGATGAACGAAATAGACAGATCGCTGAGATAGGTGCCTCACTGATTAAGCATTGGTAACTG
TCAGACCAAGTTTACTCATATATACTTTAGATTGATTTAAAACTTCATTTTTAATTTAAAAGGATCTAGG
TGAAGATCCTTTTTGATAATCTCATGACCAAAATCCCTTAACGTGAGTTTTCGTTCCACTGAGCGTCAGA
CCCCGTAGAAAAGATCAAAGGATCTTCTTGAGATCCTTTTTTTCTGCGCGTAATCTGCTGCTTGCAAACA
AAAAAACCACCGCTACCAGCGGTGGTTTGTTTGCCGGATCAAGAGCTACCAACTCTTTTTCCGAAGGTAA
CTGGCTTCAGCAGAGCGCAGATACCAAATACTGTTCTTCTAGTGTAGCCGTAGTTAGGCCACCACTTCAA
GAACTCTGTAGCACCGCCTACATACCTCGCTCTGCTAATCCTGTTACCAGTGGCTGCTGCCAGTGGCGAT
AAGTCGTGTCTTACCGGGTTGGACTCAAGACGATAGTTACCGGATAAGGCGCAGCGGTCGGGCTGAACGG
GGGGTTCGTGCACACAGCCCAGCTTGGAGCGAACGACCTACACCGAACTGAGATACCTACAGCGTGAGCT
ATGAGAAAGCGCCACGCTTCCCGAAGGGAGAAAGGCGGACAGGTATCCGGTAAGCGGCAGGGTCGGAACA
GGAGAGCGCACGAGGGAGCTTCCAGGGGGAAACGCCTGGTATCTTTATAGTCCTGTCGGGTTTCGCCACC
TCTGACTTGAGCGTCGATTTTTGTGATGCTCGTCAGGGGGGCGGAGCCTATGGAAAAACGCCAGCAACGC
GGCCTTTTTACGGTTCCTGGCCTTTTGCTGGCCTTTTGCTCACATGTTCTTTCCTGCGTTATCCCCTGAT
TCTGTGGATAACCGTATTACCGCCTTTGAGTGAGCTGATACCGCTCGCCGCAGCCGAACGACCGAGCGCA
GCGAGTCAGTGAGCGAGGAAGCGGAAGAGCGCCCAATACGCAAACCGCCTCTCCCCGCGCGTTGGCCGAT
TCATTAATGCAGCTGGCACGACAGGTTTCCCGACTGGAAAGCGGGCAGTGAGCGCAACGCAATTAATGTG
AGTTAGCTCACTCATTAGGCACCCCAGGCTTTACACTTTATGCTTCCGGCTCGTATGTTGTGTGGAATTG
TGAGCGGATAACAATTTCACACAGGAAACAGCTATGACCATGATTACGCCAAGCGCGCAATTAACCCTCA
CTAAAGGGAACAAAAGCTGGAGCTGCAAGCTTAATGTAGTCTTATGCAATACTCTTGTAGTCTTGCAACA
TGGTAACGATGAGTTAGCAACATGCCTTACAAGGAGAGAAAAAGCACCGTGCATGCCGATTGGTGGAAGT
AAGGTGGTACGATCGTGCCTTATTAGGAAGGCAACAGACGGGTCTGACATGGATTGGACGAACCACTGAA
TTGCCGCATTGCAGAGATATTGTATTTAAGTGCCTAGCTCGATACATAAACGGGTCTCTCTGGTTAGACC
AGATCTGAGCCTGGGAGCTCTCTGGCTAACTAGGGAACCCACTGCTTAAGCCTCAATAAAGCTTGCCTTG
AGTGCTTCAAGTAGTGTGTGCCCGTCTGTTGTGTGACTCTGGTAACTAGAGATCCCTCAGACCCTTTTAG
TCAGTGTGGAAAATCTCTAGCAGTGGCGCCCGAACAGGGACTTGAAAGCGAAAGGGAAACCAGAGGAGCT
CTCTCGACGCAGGACTCGGCTTGCTGAAGCGCGCACGGCAAGAGGCGAGGGGCGGCGACTGGTGAGTACG
CCAAAAATTTTGACTAGCGGAGGCTAGAAGGAGAGAGATGGGTGCGAGAGCGTCAGTATTAAGCGGGGGA
GAATTAGATCGCGATGGGAAAAAATTCGGTTAAGGCCAGGGGGAAAGAAAAAATATAAATTAAAACATAT
AGTATGGGCAAGCAGGGAGCTAGAACGATTCGCAGTTAATCCTGGCCTGTTAGAAACATCAGAAGGCTGT
AGACAAATACTGGGACAGCTACAACCATCCCTTCAGACAGGATCAGAAGAACTTAGATCATTATATAATA
CAGTAGCAACCCTCTATTGTGTGCATCAAAGGATAGAGATAAAAGACACCAAGGAAGCTTTAGACAAGAT
AGAGGAAGAGCAAAACAAAAGTAAGACCACCGCACAGCAAGCGGCCGCTGATCTTCAGACCTGGAGGAGG
AGATATGAGGGACAATTGGAGAAGTGAATTATATAAATATAAAGTAGTAAAAATTGAACCATTAGGAGTA
GCACCCACCAAGGCAAAGAGAAGAGTGGTGCAGAGAGAAAAAAGAGCAGTGGGAATAGGAGCTTTGTTCC
TTGGGTTCTTGGGAGCAGCAGGAAGCACTATGGGCGCAGCGTCAATGACGCTGACGGTACAGGCCAGACA
ATTATTGTCTGGTATAGTGCAGCAGCAGAACAATTTGCTGAGGGCTATTGAGGCGCAACAGCATCTGTTG
CAACTCACAGTCTGGGGCATCAAGCAGCTCCAGGCAAGAATCCTGGCTGTGGAAAGATACCTAAAGGATC
AACAGCTCCTGGGGATTTGGGGTTGCTCTGGAAAACTCATTTGCACCACTGCTGTGCCTTGGAATGCTAG
TTGGAGTAATAAATCTCTGGAACAGATTTGGAATCACACGACCTGGATGGAGTGGGACAGAGAAATTAAC
AATTACACAAGCTTAATACACTCCTTAATTGAAGAATCGCAAAACCAGCAAGAAAAGAATGAACAAGAAT
TATTGGAATTAGATAAATGGGCAAGTTTGTGGAATTGGTTTAACATAACAAATTGGCTGTGGTATATAAA
ATTATTCATAATGATAGTAGGAGGCTTGGTAGGTTTAAGAATAGTTTTTGCTGTACTTTCTATAGTGAAT
AGAGTTAGGCAGGGATATTCACCATTATCGTTTCAGACCCACCTCCCAACCCCGAGGGGACCCAGAGAGG
GCCTATTTCCCATGATTCCTTCATATTTGCATATACGATACAAGGCTGTTAGAGAGATAATTAGAATTAA
TTTGACTGTAAACACAAAGATATTAGTACAAAATACGTGACGTAGAAAGTAATAATTTCTTGGGTAGTTT
GCAGTTTTAAAATTATGTTTTAAAATGGACTATCATATGCTTACCGTAACTTGAAAGTATTTCGATTTCT
TGGCTTTATATATCTTGTGGAAAGGACGAAACACCGCCTACTACTGTAGCCAACAAGTTTTAGAGCTAGA
AATAGCAAGTTAAAATAAGGCTAGTCCGTTATCAACTTGAAAAAGTGGCACCGAGTCGGTGCTTTTTTAA
GCTTGGCGTAACTAGATCTTGAGACAAATGGCAGTATTCATCCACAATTTTAAAAGAAAAGGGGGGATTG
GGGGGTACAGTGCAGGGGAAAGAATAGTAGACATAATAGCAACAGACATACAAACTAAAGAATTACAAAA
ACAAATTACAAAAATTCAAAATTTTCGGGTTTATTACAGGGACAGCAGAGATCCACTTTGGCGCCGGCTC
GAGGGGG
Features (pLannotate 1.2.2; 29 found; start..end, strand, type, name):
     14..80      +  CDS            small t antigen (fragment): SV40 (simian virus 40) small t antigen
    106..317     +  promoter       EF-1α core promoter: core promoter for human elongation factor EF-1α
    318..1256    +  intron         EF-1α intron A: intron upstream of the start codon of human EF-1α
   1278..1877    +  CDS            PuroR (fragment): puromycin N-acetyltransferase; pac from Streptomyces; confers resistance to puromycin
   1893..2481    +  misc_feature   WPRE: woodchuck hepatitis virus posttranscriptional regulatory element
   2532..2551    +  misc_feature   cPPT/CTS (fragment): central polypurine tract and central termination sequence of HIV-1
   2553..2786    +  LTR            3' LTR (ΔU3): self-inactivating 3' long terminal repeat (LTR) from HIV-1
   2864..2985    +  polyA_signal   SV40 poly(A) signal: SV40 polyadenylation signal
   3025..3160    +  rep_origin     SV40 ori: SV40 origin of replication
   3181..3199    -  promoter       T7 promoter: promoter for bacteriophage T7 RNA polymerase
   3207..3362    +  CDS            lacZα (fragment): LacZα fragment of β-galactosidase; lacZ fragment
   3367..3795    +  rep_origin     f1 ori (sequence partly withheld): f1 bacteriophage origin of replication; arrow indicates direction of (+) strand synthesis
   3848..3952    +  promoter       AmpR promoter: bla
   3953..4813    +  CDS            AmpR: β-lactamase; bla; confers resistance to ampicillin, carbenicillin, and related antibiotics
   4984..5572    +  rep_origin     ori: high-copy-number ColE1/pMB1/pBR322/pUC origin of replication
   5755..5847    +  CDS            lacI (fragment): lac repressor; lacI; The lac repressor binds to the lac operator to inhibit transcription in E. coli. This inhibition can be relieved by adding lactose or isopropyl-β-D-thiogalactopyranoside (IPTG).
   5860..5881    +  protein_bind   CAP binding site: CAP binding activates transcription in the presence of cAMP. E. coli catabolite activator protein
   5896..5926    +  promoter       lac promoter: promoter for the E. coli lac operon
   5934..5950    +  protein_bind   lac operator: The lac repressor binds to the lac operator to inhibit transcription in E. coli. This inhibition can be relieved by adding lactose or isopropyl-β-D-thiogalactopyranoside (IPTG). lac repressor encoded by lacI
   5995..6013    +  promoter       T3 promoter: promoter for bacteriophage T3 RNA polymerase
   6041..6267    +  promoter       RSV promoter: Rous sarcoma virus enhancer/promoter
   6268..6448    +  LTR            5' LTR (truncated): truncated 5' long terminal repeat (LTR) from HIV-1
   6495..6620    +  misc_feature   HIV-1 Ψ: packaging signal of human immunodeficiency virus type 1
   6604..6967    +  CDS            HIV-1 gag (fragment): gag protein from human immunodeficiency virus 1; gag
   7113..7346    +  misc_feature   RRE: The Rev response element (RRE) of HIV-1 allows for Rev-dependent mRNA export from the nucleus to the cytoplasm.
   7723..7749    +  CDS            Rev (fragment): human immunodeficiency virus 1 (HIV-1) Rev protein; rev; enhances nuclear export of unspliced and incompletely spliced viral mRNAs
   7753..7993    +  promoter       U6 promoter: RNA polymerase III promoter for human U6 snRNA
   8023..8098    +  misc_RNA       gRNA scaffold: guide RNA scaffold for the Streptococcus pyogenes CRISPR/Cas9 system
   8154..8271    +  misc_feature   cPPT/CTS: central polypurine tract and central termination sequence of HIV-1
