[The description below was written by a language model from this plasmid's Addgene catalogue record and pLannotate feature annotations shown in this document.]
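Description:
PIK3R1 gRNA (BRDN0001148578) is a third-generation lentiviral CRISPR guide RNA plasmid built on the lentiGuide-Puro backbone and designed to target human PIK3R1, which encodes the p85α regulatory subunit of PI3-kinase. The assembled sequence is 8,323 nt. It is propagated in E. coli as a high-copy plasmid through a ColE1/pUC-type origin with ampicillin resistance (β-lactamase). It also carries an f1 origin, an SV40 origin and poly(A) signal, and lac/T7/T3 remnants inherited from the cloning backbone.

The lentiviral transfer cassette starts with an RSV promoter fused to a truncated HIV-1 5' LTR, which makes genomic RNA production in packaging cells independent of Tat. This is followed by the Ψ packaging signal with a partial gag sequence and the Rev response element for Rev-dependent nuclear export. A human U6 RNA polymerase III promoter then drives the PIK3R1-specific spacer joined to the Streptococcus pyogenes Cas9 guide RNA scaffold. A cPPT/CTS element sits downstream of this unit. Next, an EF-1α core promoter with its intron A expresses puromycin N-acetyltransferase for selecting transduced mammalian cells, and a WPRE boosts transcript expression. The cassette ends in a self-inactivating ΔU3 3' LTR, which disables LTR promoter activity after integration.

The plasmid does not encode Cas9, so it must be paired with a separate Cas9 vector or used in cells that already express Cas9. According to the depositor, the guide was designed against several PIK3R1 reference transcripts and belongs to a human kinome gRNA collection. It is typically used for PIK3R1 knockout in Cas9-expressing human cells.
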