Addgene plasmid #77092: PIK3R1 gRNA (BRDN0001148578)
Purpose: 3rd generation lentiviral gRNA plasmid targeting human PIK3R1
Depositing lab: John Doench & David Root. Depositing organization: Broad Institute. Publication: Optimized sgRNA design to maximize activity and minimize off-target effects of CRISPR-Cas9. Doench JG, Fusi N, Sullender M, Hegde M, Vaimberg EW, Donovan KF, Smith I, Tothova Z, Wilen C, Orchard R, Virgin HW, Listgarten J, Root DE. Nat Biotechnol. 2016 Jan 18. doi: 10.1038/nbt.3437. PubMed 26780180.
Backbone
  Vector backbone: lentiGuide-Puro
  Backbone manufacturer: Zhang Lab (Addgene plasmid # 52963)
  Vector type: Mammalian Expression, Lentiviral, CRISPR
  Selectable markers: Puromycin
Growth in bacteria
  Bacterial resistance: Ampicillin, 100 μg/mL
  Growth temperature: 37°C
  Growth strain: DH5alpha
  Copy number: High Copy
Gene/Insert
  Gene/Insert name: PIK3R1 (alt names: PIK3R1; NM_181504.3)
  gRNA/shRNA sequence: CCTACTACTGTAGCCAACAA
  Species: H. sapiens (human)
  Entrez Gene: PIK3R1 (a.k.a. AGM7, GRB1, IMD36, p85, p85-ALPHA, p85alpha)
  Promoter: hU6
  Cloning method: Unknown
  Sequencing primers: 5′ U6-F; 3′ pS2-R
Terms and licenses: Academic/Nonprofit Terms; Industry Terms: Not Available to Industry
Depositor comments: The gRNA was designed to target the following Genbank reference sequence(s): NM_181504.3,NM_181523.2,NM_181524.1. Note that this plasmid does NOT contain Cas9. It should be used in conjunction with lentiCas9-Blast (Addgene #52962) or otherwise with cell lines already expressing Cas9. Browse the full kinome gRNA library at http://www.addgene.org/pooled-library/broadgpp-human-kinome/ or visit http://www.broadinstitute.org/rnai/public/ for detailed protocols and information.
How to cite: PIK3R1 gRNA (BRDN0001148578) was a gift from John Doench & David Root (Addgene plasmid # 77092 ; http://n2t.net/addgene:77092 ; RRID:Addgene_77092)
