>Addgene plasmid #77092 | PIK3R1 gRNA (BRDN0001148578) | depositor partial sequence | sequence record 144552 | Target Sequence
CCTACTACTGTAGCCAACAA
