>Addgene plasmid #77092 | PIK3R1 gRNA (BRDN0001148578) | addgene partial sequence | sequence record 187099 | hU6-F
AGAAAGTAATAATTTCTTGGGTAGTTTGCAGTTTTAAAATTATGTTTTAAAATGGACTATCATATGCTTA
CCGTAACTTGAAAGTATTTCGATTTCTTGGCTTTATATATCTTGTGGAAAGGACGAAACACCGCCTACTA
CTGTAGCCAACAAGTTTTAGAGCTAGAAATAGCAAGTTAAAATAAGGCTAGTCCGTTATCAACTTGAAAA
AGTGGCACCGAGTCGGTGCTTTTTTAAGCTTGGCGTAACTAGATCTTGAGACAAATGGCAGTATTCATCC
ACAATTTTAAAAGAAAAGGGGGGATTGGGGGGTACAGTGCAGGGGAAAGAATAGTAGACATAATAGCAAC
AGACATACAAACTAAAGAATTACAAAAACAAATTACAAAAATTCAAAATTTTCGGGTTTATTACAGGGAC
AGCAGAGATCCACTTTGGCGCCGGCTCGAGGGGGCCCGGGTGCAAAGATGGATAAAGTTTTAAACAGAGA
GGAATCTTTGCAGCTAATGGACCTTCTAGGTCTTGAAAGGAGTGGGAATTGGCTCCGGTGCCCGTCAGTG
GGCAGAGCGC
